Addgene plasmid #71703: pJK394
Purpose: Produces Acetobacter aceti 1023 thioredoxin reductase 1 (AaTrxB1)
Depositing lab: T. J. Kappock. Depositing organization: Purdue University.
Backbone
  Vector backbone: pET23a
  Backbone size w/o insert (bp): 3666
  Total vector size (bp): 4573
Growth in bacteria
  Bacterial resistance: Ampicillin, 100 μg/mL
  Growth temperature: 37°C
  Growth strain: DH5alpha
  Copy number: High Copy
Gene/Insert
  Gene/Insert name: thioredoxin reductase 1 (alt names: trxB1; AZ09_07565)
  Species: Acetobacter aceti 1023
  GenBank ID: WP_042787538 KDE20163
  Promoter: T7
  Cloning method: Restriction Enzyme; 5′ cloning site NdeI (not destroyed); 3′ cloning site EcoRI (not destroyed)
  Sequencing primers: 5′ T7 promoter; 3′ T7 terminator
Terms and licenses: Academic/Nonprofit Terms; Industry Terms: Not Available to Industry
How to cite: pJK394 was a gift from T. J. Kappock (Addgene plasmid # 71703 ; http://n2t.net/addgene:71703 ; RRID:Addgene_71703)
