[The description below was written by a language model from this plasmid's Addgene catalogue record and pLannotate feature annotations shown in this document.]
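Description:
pJK394 is a bacterial expression plasmid built on the pET23a backbone for producing thioredoxin reductase 1 (AaTrxB1; trxB1, locus AZ09_07565) from the acetic acid bacterium Acetobacter aceti 1023. The 4,573 bp plasmid carries a ColE1/pMB1-type origin, along with the pBR322-derived bom region and an annotated rop coding sequence, although the catalogue lists it as high copy. Selection is by ampicillin through the bla β-lactamase gene driven by its own promoter. An f1 phage origin is also present, which in principle allows single-stranded DNA production with helper phage.

The trxB1 open reading frame was inserted between the NdeI and EcoRI sites, both of which were retained. This places its start codon just downstream of the T7 promoter and the efficient T7 gene 10 ribosome binding site, with the T7 terminator closing the transcription unit. Expression therefore depends on a host that supplies T7 RNA polymerase, whereas the cloning strain listed in the record serves only for propagation.

The automated feature table labels the roughly 940 bp coding sequence in this position as a Pseudomonas fluorescens homologue. This is best read as a similarity-based match to the insert rather than its true identity, since the position and size fit the trxB1 insert described in the catalogue. A vector-derived His-tag fragment lies downstream of the insert, separated from the annotated end of the coding sequence. The record does not state whether the tag is fused in frame, so the protein may be produced untagged. The stated purpose is recombinant production of AaTrxB1, presumably for purification and biochemical or structural characterisation.
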