Features (pLannotate 1.2.2; 13 found; start..end, strand, type, name):
     12..467     +  rep_origin     f1 ori (sequence partly withheld): f1 bacteriophage origin of replication; arrow indicates direction of (+) strand synthesis
    494..598     +  promoter       AmpR promoter: bla
    599..1459    +  CDS            AmpR: β-lactamase; bla; confers resistance to ampicillin, carbenicillin, and related antibiotics
   1630..2218    +  rep_origin     ori: high-copy-number ColE1/pMB1/pBR322/pUC origin of replication
   2404..2546    -  misc_feature   bom: basis of mobility region from pBR322
   2648..2839    -  CDS            rop: Rop protein, which maintains plasmids at low copy number; rop
   2856..3236    +  CDS            YPB1_ECOLX: Protein predicted: Swiss-Prot protein existence level 4. From Escherichia coli.
   3348..3366    +  promoter       T7 promoter: promoter for bacteriophage T7 RNA polymerase
   3398..3420    +  RBS            RBS: efficient ribosome binding site from bacteriophage T7 gene 10 (Olins and Rangwala, 1989)
   3428..4369    +  CDS            GLCAL_PSEFL: Experimental evidence at protein level: Swiss-Prot protein existence level 1. Catalyzes the conversion of 2-amino-2-deoxy-D-gluconate (GlcNA) to 2-keto-3-deoxy-D-gluconic acid (KDGA) and ammonia. From Pseudomonas fluorescens.
   4417..4434    +  CDS            9xHis (fragment): 9xHis affinity tag
   4444..4493    +  CDS            SET1 (fragment): solubility-enhancement tag derived from T7 phage gene 10B
   4501..4548    +  terminator     T7 terminator: transcription terminator for bacteriophage T7 RNA polymerase
>Addgene plasmid #71703 | pJK394 | depositor full sequence | sequence record 131723 | pJK394 sequence 4573 bps
TGGCGAATGGG
[124 nt withheld, positions 12-135]
C
[91 nt withheld, positions 137-227]
A
[49 nt withheld, positions 229-277]
CCTTTGACGTTGGAGTCCACGTTCTTT
[37 nt withheld, positions 305-341]
ACCCTATCTCGGTCTATTCTTTTGATTTATAAGGGATTTTGCCGATTTCGGCCTATTGGTTAAAAAATGA
GCTGATTTAACAAAAATTTAACGCGAATTTTAACAAAATATTAACGTTTACAATTTCAGGTGGCACTTTT
CGGGGAAATGTGCGCGGAACCCCTATTTGTTTATTTTTCTAAATACATTCAAATATGTATCCGCTCATGA
GACAATAACCCTGATAAATGCTTCAATAATATTGAAAAAGGAAGAGTATGAGTATTCAACATTTCCGTGT
CGCCCTTATTCCCTTTTTTGCGGCATTTTGCCTTCCTGTTTTTGCTCACCCAGAAACGCTGGTGAAAGTA
AAAGATGCTGAAGATCAGTTGGGTGCACGAGTGGGTTACATCGAACTGGATCTCAACAGCGGTAAGATCC
TTGAGAGTTTTCGCCCCGAAGAACGTTTTCCAATGATGAGCACTTTTAAAGTTCTGCTATGTGGCGCGGT
ATTATCCCGTATTGACGCCGGGCAAGAGCAACTCGGTCGCCGCATACACTATTCTCAGAATGACTTGGTT
GAGTACTCACCAGTCACAGAAAAGCATCTTACGGATGGCATGACAGTAAGAGAATTATGCAGTGCTGCCA
TAACCATGAGTGATAACACTGCGGCCAACTTACTTCTGACAACGATCGGAGGACCGAAGGAGCTAACCGC
TTTTTTGCACAACATGGGGGATCATGTAACTCGCCTTGATCGTTGGGAACCGGAGCTGAATGAAGCCATA
CCAAACGACGAGCGTGACACCACGATGCCTGCAGCAATGGCAACAACGTTGCGCAAACTATTAACTGGCG
AACTACTTACTCTAGCTTCCCGGCAACAATTAATAGACTGGATGGAGGCGGATAAAGTTGCAGGACCACT
TCTGCGCTCGGCCCTTCCGGCTGGCTGGTTTATTGCTGATAAATCTGGAGCCGGTGAGCGTGGGTCTCGC
GGTATCATTGCAGCACTGGGGCCAGATGGTAAGCCCTCCCGTATCGTAGTTATCTACACGACGGGGAGTC
AGGCAACTATGGATGAACGAAATAGACAGATCGCTGAGATAGGTGCCTCACTGATTAAGCATTGGTAACT
GTCAGACCAAGTTTACTCATATATACTTTAGATTGATTTAAAACTTCATTTTTAATTTAAAAGGATCTAG
GTGAAGATCCTTTTTGATAATCTCATGACCAAAATCCCTTAACGTGAGTTTTCGTTCCACTGAGCGTCAG
ACCCCGTAGAAAAGATCAAAGGATCTTCTTGAGATCCTTTTTTTCTGCGCGTAATCTGCTGCTTGCAAAC
AAAAAAACCACCGCTACCAGCGGTGGTTTGTTTGCCGGATCAAGAGCTACCAACTCTTTTTCCGAAGGTA
ACTGGCTTCAGCAGAGCGCAGATACCAAATACTGTCCTTCTAGTGTAGCCGTAGTTAGGCCACCACTTCA
AGAACTCTGTAGCACCGCCTACATACCTCGCTCTGCTAATCCTGTTACCAGTGGCTGCTGCCAGTGGCGA
TAAGTCGTGTCTTACCGGGTTGGACTCAAGACGATAGTTACCGGATAAGGCGCAGCGGTCGGGCTGAACG
GGGGGTTCGTGCACACAGCCCAGCTTGGAGCGAACGACCTACACCGAACTGAGATACCTACAGCGTGAGC
TATGAGAAAGCGCCACGCTTCCCGAAGGGAGAAAGGCGGACAGGTATCCGGTAAGCGGCAGGGTCGGAAC
AGGAGAGCGCACGAGGGAGCTTCCAGGGGGAAACGCCTGGTATCTTTATAGTCCTGTCGGGTTTCGCCAC
CTCTGACTTGAGCGTCGATTTTTGTGATGCTCGTCAGGGGGGCGGAGCCTATGGAAAAACGCCAGCAACG
CGGCCTTTTTACGGTTCCTGGCCTTTTGCTGGCCTTTTGCTCACATGTTCTTTCCTGCGTTATCCCCTGA
TTCTGTGGATAACCGTATTACCGCCTTTGAGTGAGCTGATACCGCTCGCCGCAGCCGAACGACCGAGCGC
AGCGAGTCAGTGAGCGAGGAAGCGGAAGAGCGCCTGATGCGGTATTTTCTCCTTACGCATCTGTGCGGTA
TTTCACACCGCATATATGGTGCACTCTCAGTACAATCTGCTCTGATGCCGCATAGTTAAGCCAGTATACA
CTCCGCTATCGCTACGTGACTGGGTCATGGCTGCGCCCCGACACCCGCCAACACCCGCTGACGCGCCCTG
ACGGGCTTGTCTGCTCCCGGCATCCGCTTACAGACAAGCTGTGACCGTCTCCGGGAGCTGCATGTGTCAG
AGGTTTTCACCGTCATCACCGAAACGCGCGAGGCAGCTGCGGTAAAGCTCATCAGCGTGGTCGTGAAGCG
ATTCACAGATGTCTGCCTGTTCATCCGCGTCCAGCTCGTTGAGTTTCTCCAGAAGCGTTAATGTCTGGCT
TCTGATAAAGCGGGCCATGTTAAGGGCGGTTTTTTCCTGTTTGGTCACTGATGCCTCCGTGTAAGGGGGA
TTTCTGTTCATGGGGGTAATGATACCGATGAAACGAGAGAGGATGCTCACGATACGGGTTACTGATGATG
AACATGCCCGGTTACTGGAACGTTGTGAGGGTAAACAACTGGCGGTATGGATGCGGCGGGACCAGAGAAA
AATCACTCAGGGTCAATGCCAGCGCTTCGTTAATACAGATGTAGGTGTTCCACAGGGTAGCCAGCAGCAT
CCTGCGATGCAGATCCGGAACATAATGGTGCAGGGCGCTGACTTCCGCGTTTCCAGACTTTACGAAACAC
GGAAACCGAAGACCATTCATGTTGTTGCTCAGGTCGCAGACGTTTTGCAGCAGCAGTCGCTTCACGTTCG
CTCGCGTATCGGTGATTCATTCTGCTAACCAGTAAGGCAACCCCGCCAGCCTAGCCGGGTCCTCAACGAC
AGGAGCACGATCATGCGCACCCGTGGCCAGGACCCAACGCTGCCCGAGATCTCGATCCCGCGAAATTAAT
ACGACTCACTATAGGGAGACCACAACGGTTTCCCTCTAGAAATAATTTTGTTTAACTTTAAGAAGGAGAT
ATACATATGGCTGAAACCATTACAACTGATCTGCTCGTTATTGGTGCGGGACCTGCCGGATACACCGCAG
CTATTTATGCGGCACGTGCCAACCTTTCTCCCGTTCTGGTCGCTGGCCTTCAGCCTGGCGGGCAGCTCAC
CATTACTACAGATGTTGAAAACTATCCGGGTTTTGCCACAGCCATACAGGGGCCGTGGCTGATGGAACAA
ATGGCAGCCCAGGCGCAAAACGTGGGCACACGCATTGAATACGACATTATTACATCTGTTAATTTCAAAG
CGGGTTCACCTTTTCTGCTAACAGGTGATTCCGGCACAACCTACAAGGCCCGTGCTGTTATTGTTGCCAC
AGGCGCACAGGCACGCTGGCTTGGCCTGCCAAGTGAAAAGCATCTGCAAGGTGCCGGTGTTTCTGCCTGC
GCCACCTGCGATGGCTTTTTCTACCGCGGGAAGAACGTTGTGGTTGTCGGCGGCGGTAATACTGCGGTTG
AAGAGGCCCTGTATCTCACCCACCATGCCGCGCATGTCACCTTGGTGCACCGCCGAGACAGCCTGCGTGC
TGAAAAAATTCTGCAAGACCGGCTTTTTGCCAACCCGAAGGTTTCGGTGATCTGGAACAGCGTGGTGCAA
GATATTCTGGCCGACGGAACGCCAGAAACCGTATGCGGTGTGCGGCTCAAGAATACGCAGGATAATAGCG
AACAGACTGTCTCGACCGATGGCGTATTTATTGCCATTGGGCACGCCCCTAACACAGGCATCTTCCGCAA
CCAGCTTACTCTGGATGCTGAAGGGTATATTGAAACCACACCCGGCACCACACGTACATCTGTGCCCGGA
GTCTTTGCCGCGGGGGATGTGCAGGACAAAACATACCGCCAGGCCGTCACTGCGGCTGGGACTGGCTGTA
TGGCTGCGCTAGATGCGGAACGGTATCTTGCTGGTTTGAGCTGATGAATTCGAGCTCCGTCGACAAGCTT
GCGGCCGCACTCGAGCACCACCACCACCACCACTGAGATCCGGCTGCTAACAAAGCCCGAAAGGAAGCTG
AGTTGGCTGCTGCCACCGCTGAGCAATAACTAGCATAACCCCTTGGGGCCTCTAAACGGGTCTTGAGGGG
TTTTTTGCTGAAAGGAGGAACTATATCCGGAT
