>Addgene plasmid #71703 | pJK394 | addgene partial sequence | sequence record 138134 | T7 5'-TAATACGACTCACTATAGGG-3'
TTTTGTTTAACTTTAAGAAGGAGATATACATATGGCTGAAACCATTACAACTGATCTGCTCGTTATTGGT
GCGGGACCTGCCGGATACACCGCAGCTATTTATGCGGCACGTGCCAACCTTTCTCCCGTTCTGGTCGCTG
GCCTTCAGCCTGGCGGGCAGCTCACCATTACTACAGATGTTGAAAACTATCCGGGTTTTGCCACAGCCAT
ACAGGGGCCGTGGCTGATGGAACAAATGGCAGCCCAGGCGCAAAACGTGGGCACACGCATTGAATACGAC
ATTATTACATCTGTTAATTTCAAAGCGGGTTCACCTTTTCTGCTAACAGGTGATTCCGGCACAACCTACA
AGGCCCGTGCTGTTATTGTTGCCACAGGCGCACAGGCACGCTGGCTTGGCCTGCCAAGTGAAAAGCATCT
GCAAGGTGCCGGTGTTTCTGCCTGCGCCACCTGCGATGGCTTTTTCTACCGCGGGAAGAACGTTGTGGTT
GTCGGCGGCGGTAATACTGCGGTTGAAGAGGCCCTGTATCTCACCCACCATGCCGCGCATGTCACCTTGG
TGCACCGCCGAGACAGCCTGCGTGCTGAAAAAATTCTGCAAGACCGGCTTTTTGCCAACCCGAAGGTTTC
GGTGATCTGGAACAGCGTGGTGCAAGATATTCTGGCCGACGGAACGCCAGAAACCGTATGCGGTGTGCGG
CTCAAGAATACGCAGGATAATAGCGAACAGACTGTCTCGACCGATGGCGTATTTATTGCCATTGGGCACG
CCCCTAACACAGGCATCTTCCGCAACCAGCTTACTCTGGATGCTGAAGGGTATATTGAAACCACACCCGG
CACCACACGTACATCTGTGCCCGGAGTCTTTGCCGCGGGGGATGTGCAGGACAAAACATACCGCCAGGCC
GTCACTGCGGCTGGGACTGGCTGTATGGCTGCGCTAGATGCGGAACGGTATCTTGCTGGTTTGAGCTGAT
GAATTCGAGCTCCGTCGACAAGCTTGCGGCCGCACTC
