>Addgene plasmid #71703 | pJK394 | addgene partial sequence | sequence record 138135 | T7term 5'-GCTAGTTATTGCTCAGCGG-3'
TTTCGGGCTTTGTTAGCAGCCGGATCTCAGTGGTGGTGGTGGTGGTGCTCGAGTGCGGCCGCAAGCTTGT
CGACGGAGCTCGAATTCATCAGCTCAAACCAGCAAGATACCGTTCCGCATCTAGCGCAGCCATACAGCCA
GTCCCAGCCGCAGTGACGGCCTGGCGGTATGTTTTGTCCTGCACATCCCCCGCGGCAAAGACTCCGGGCA
CAGATGTACGTGTGGTGCCGGGTGTGGTTTCAATATACCCTTCAGCATCCAGAGTAAGCTGGTTGCGGAA
GATGCCTGTGTTAGGGGCGTGCCCAATGGCAATAAATACGCCATCGGTCGAGACAGTCTGTTCGCTATTA
TCCTGCGTATTCTTGAGCCGCACACCGCATACGGTTTCTGGCGTTCCGTCGGCCAGAATATCTTGCACCA
CGCTGTTCCAGATCACCGAAACCTTCGGGTTGGCAAAAAGCCGGTCTTGCAGAATTTTTTCAGCACGCAG
GCTGTCTCGGCGGTGCACCAAGGTGACATGCGCGGCATGGTGGGTGAGATACAGGGCCTCTTCAACCGCA
GTATTACCGCCGCCGACAACCACAACGTTCTTCCCGCGGTAGAAAAAGCCATCGCAGGTGGCGCAGGCAG
AAACACCGGCACCTTGCAGATGCTTTTCACTTGGCAGGCCAAGCCAGCGTGCCTGTGCGCCTGTGGCAAC
AATAACAGCACGGGCCTTGTAGGTTGTGCCGGAATCACCTGTTAGCAGAAAAGGTGAACCCGCTTTGAAA
TTAACAGATGTAATAATGTCGTATTCAATGCGTGTGCCCACGTTTTGCGCCTGGGCTGCCATTTGTTCCA
TCAGCCACGGCCCCTGTATGGCTGTGGCAAAACCCGGATAGTTTTCAACATCTGTAGTAATGGTGAGCTG
CCCGCCAGGCTGAAGGCCAGCGACCAGAACGGGAGAAAGGTTGGCACGTGCCGCATAAATAGCTGCGGTG
TATCCGGCAGGTCCCGCACCAATAACGAGCAGATCAGTTGTAATGGTTTCAGCC
